LOCUS       Exported 10057 bp ds-DNA circular SYN 12-MAY-2021
DEFINITION  Lentiviral expression of STK33.
ACCESSION   .
VERSION     .
KEYWORDS    pHAGE-STK33
SOURCE      synthetic DNA construct
  ORGANISM  synthetic DNA construct
REFERENCE   1 (bases 1 to 10057)
  AUTHORS   Ng PK, Li J, Jeong KJ, Shao S, Chen H, Tsang YH, Sengupta S, Wang Z,
            Bhavana VH, Tran R, Soewito S, Minussi DC, Moreno D, Kong K,
            Dogruluk T, Lu H, Gao J, Tokheim C, Zhou DC, Johnson AM, Zeng J, Ip
            CKM, Ju Z, Wester M, Yu S, Li Y, Vellano CP, Schultz N, Karchin R,
            Ding L, Lu Y, Cheung LWT, Chen K, Shaw KR, Meric-Bernstam F, Scott
            KL, Yi S, Sahni N, Liang H, Mills GB
  TITLE     Systematic Functional Annotation of Somatic Mutations in Cancer.
  JOURNAL   Cancer Cell. 2018 Mar 12;33(3):450-462.e10. doi:
            10.1016/j.ccell.2018.01.021.
  PUBMED    29533785
REFERENCE   2 (bases 1 to 10057)
  AUTHORS   .
  TITLE     Direct Submission
  JOURNAL   Exported May 12, 2021 from SnapGene Server 1.1.58
            http://www.snapgene.com
FEATURES             Location/Qualifiers
     source          1..10057
                     /organism="synthetic DNA construct"
                     /mol_type="other DNA"
     LTR             1..634
                     /label=3' LTR
                     /note="3' long terminal repeat (LTR) from HIV-1"
     misc_feature    681..806
                     /label=HIV-1 Psi
                     /note="packaging signal of human immunodeficiency virus
                     type 1"
     misc_feature    1303..1536
                     /label=RRE
                     /note="The Rev response element (RRE) of HIV-1 allows for
                     Rev-dependent mRNA export from the nucleus to the
                     cytoplasm."
     CDS             1721..1765
                     /codon_start=1
                     /product="antigenic peptide corresponding to amino acids
                     655 to 669 of the HIV envelope protein gp41 (Lutje Hulsik
                     et al., 2013)"
                     /label=gp41 peptide
                     /note="recognized by the 2H10 single-chain llama nanobody"
                     /translation="KNEQELLELDKWASL"
     misc_feature    2058..2175
                     /label=cPPT/CTS
                     /note="central polypurine tract and central termination
                     sequence of HIV-1"
     promoter        2223..3401
                     /label=EF-1-alpha promoter
                     /note="strong constitutive promoter for human elongation
                     factor EF-1-alpha"
     intron          2454..3392
                     /label=EF-1-alpha intron A
                     /note="intron upstream of the start codon of human
                     EF-1-alpha"
     primer_bind     3349..3369
                     /label=EF1a-F
                     /note="Human elongation factor-1a promoter, forward primer"
     protein_bind    3421..3445
                     /gene="mutant version of attB"
                     /label=attB1
                     /bound_moiety="BP Clonase(TM)"
                     /note="recombination site for the Gateway(R) BP reaction"
     protein_bind    complement(4994..5018)
                     /gene="mutant version of attB"
                     /label=attB2
                     /bound_moiety="BP Clonase(TM)"
                     /note="recombination site for the Gateway(R) BP reaction"
     CDS             5071..5112
                     /codon_start=1
                     /product="epitope tag from simian virus 5"
                     /label=V5 tag
                     /translation="GKPIPNPLLGLDST"
     misc_feature    5133..5700
                     /label=IRES
                     /note="internal ribosome entry site (IRES) of the
                     encephalomyocarditis virus (EMCV)"
     misc_feature    5150..5702
                     /label=IRES
                     /note="internal ribosome entry site (IRES) of the
                     encephalomyocarditis virus (EMCV)"
     primer_bind     complement(5294..5311)
                     /label=IRES reverse
                     /note="IRES internal ribosome entry site, reverse primer.
                     Also called pCDH-rev"
     primer_bind     5521..5540
                     /label=IRES-F
                     /note="IRES internal ribosome entry site, forward primer"
     CDS             5714..6433
                     /codon_start=1
                     /product="the original enhanced GFP (Yang et al., 1996)"
                     /label=EGFP
                     /note="mammalian codon-optimized"
                     /translation="MVSKGEELFTGVVPILVELDGDVNGHKFSVSGEGEGDATYGKLTL
                     KFICTTGKLPVPWPTLVTTLTYGVQCFSRYPDHMKQHDFFKSAMPEGYVQERTIFFKDD
                     GNYKTRAEVKFEGDTLVNRIELKGIDFKEDGNILGHKLEYNYNSHNVYIMADKQKNGIK
                     VNFKIRHNIEDGSVQLADHYQQNTPIGDGPVLLPDNHYLSTQSALSKDPNEKRDHMVLL
                     EFVTAAGITLGMDELYK"
     CDS             5714..6430
                     /codon_start=1
                     /product="enhanced GFP"
                     /label=EGFP
                     /translation="MVSKGEELFTGVVPILVELDGDVNGHKFSVSGEGEGDATYGKLTL
                     KFICTTGKLPVPWPTLVTTLTYGVQCFSRYPDHMKQHDFFKSAMPEGYVQERTIFFKDD
                     GNYKTRAEVKFEGDTLVNRIELKGIDFKEDGNILGHKLEYNYNSHNVYIMADKQKNGIK
                     VNFKIRHNIEDGSVQLADHYQQNTPIGDGPVLLPDNHYLSTQSALSKDPNEKRDHMVLL
                     EFVTAAGITLGMDELYK"
     primer_bind     complement(5759..5780)
                     /label=EGFP-N
                     /note="EGFP, reverse primer"
     primer_bind     complement(6020..6039)
                     /label=EXFP-R
                     /note="For distinguishing EGFP variants, reverse primer"
     primer_bind     6367..6388
                     /label=EGFP-C
                     /note="EGFP, forward primer"
     misc_feature    6447..7035
                     /label=WPRE
                     /note="woodchuck hepatitis virus posttranscriptional
                     regulatory element"
     primer_bind     complement(6500..6520)
                     /label=WPRE-R
                     /note="WPRE, reverse primer"
     CDS             complement(6918..6929)
                     /codon_start=1
                     /product="Factor Xa recognition and cleavage site"
                     /label=Factor Xa site
                     /translation="IEGR"
     LTR             7110..7343
                     /label=3' LTR (Delta-U3)
                     /note="self-inactivating 3' long terminal repeat (LTR) from
                     HIV-1"
     primer_bind     complement(7462..7480)
                     /label=pBRforEco
                     /note="pBR322 vectors, upsteam of EcoRI site, forward
                     primer"
     promoter        7548..7652
                     /gene="bla"
                     /label=AmpR promoter
     CDS             7653..8513
                     /codon_start=1
                     /gene="bla"
                     /product="beta-lactamase"
                     /label=AmpR
                     /note="confers resistance to ampicillin, carbenicillin, and
                     related antibiotics"
                     /translation="MSIQHFRVALIPFFAAFCLPVFAHPETLVKVKDAEDQLGARVGYI
                     ELDLNSGKILESFRPEERFPMMSTFKVLLCGAVLSRVDAGQEQLGRRIHYSQNDLVEYS
                     PVTEKHLTDGMTVRELCSAAITMSDNTAANLLLTTIGGPKELTAFLHNMGDHVTRLDRW
                     EPELNEAIPNDERDTTMPVAMATTLRKLLTGELLTLASRQQLIDWMEADKVAGPLLRSA
                     LPAGWFIADKSGAGERGSRGIIAALGPDGKPSRIVVIYTTGSQATMDERNRQIAEIGAS
                     LIKHW"
     primer_bind     complement(7871..7890)
                     /label=Amp-R
                     /note="Ampicillin resistance gene, reverse primer"
     rep_origin      8684..9272
                     /direction=RIGHT
                     /label=ori
                     /note="high-copy-number ColE1/pMB1/pBR322/pUC origin of
                     replication"
     primer_bind     9173..9192
                     /label=pBR322ori-F
                     /note="pBR322 origin, forward primer"
     primer_bind     9426..9443
                     /label=L4440
                     /note="L4440 vector, forward primer"
     primer_bind     9535..9554
                     /label=SV40pro-F
                     /note="SV40 promoter/origin, forward primer"
     protein_bind    9683..9704
                     /label=CAP binding site
                     /bound_moiety="E. coli catabolite activator protein"
                     /note="CAP binding activates transcription in the presence
                     of cAMP."
     promoter        9719..9749
                     /label=lac promoter
                     /note="promoter for the E. coli lac operon"
     protein_bind    9757..9773
                     /label=lac operator
                     /bound_moiety="lac repressor encoded by lacI"
                     /note="The lac repressor binds to the lac operator to
                     inhibit transcription in E. coli. This inhibition can be
                     relieved by adding lactose or
                     isopropyl-beta-D-thiogalactopyranoside (IPTG)."
     primer_bind     9762..9784
                     /label=M13/pUC Reverse
                     /note="In lacZ gene"
     primer_bind     9781..9797
                     /label=M13 rev
                     /note="common sequencing primer, one of multiple similar
                     variants"
     primer_bind     9781..9797
                     /label=M13 Reverse
                     /note="In lacZ gene. Also called M13-rev"
     primer_bind     9847..9866
                     /label=EBV-rev
                     /note="SV40 polyA terminator, reverse primer"
ORIGIN
        1 tggaagggct aattcactcc caaagaagac aagatatcct tgatctgtgg atctaccaca
       61 cacaaggcta cttccctgat tagcagaact acacaccagg gccaggggtc agatatccac
      121 tgacctttgg atggtgctac aagctagtac cagttgagcc agataaggta gaagaggcca
      181 ataaaggaga gaacaccagc ttgttacacc ctgtgagcct gcatgggatg gatgacccgg
      241 agagagaagt gttagagtgg aggtttgaca gccgcctagc atttcatcac gtggcccgag
      301 agctgcatcc ggagtacttc aagaactgct gatatcgagc ttgctacaag ggactttccg
      361 ctggggactt tccagggagg cgtggcctgg gcgggactgg ggagtggcga gccctcagat
      421 cctgcatata agcagctgct ttttgcctgt actgggtctc tctggttaga ccagatctga
      481 gcctgggagc tctctggcta actagggaac ccactgctta agcctcaata aagcttgcct
      541 tgagtgcttc aagtagtgtg tgcccgtctg ttgtgtgact ctggtaacta gagatccctc
      601 agaccctttt agtcagtgtg gaaaatctct agcagtggcg cccgaacagg gacttgaaag
      661 cgaaagggaa accagaggag ctctctcgac gcaggactcg gcttgctgaa gcgcgcacgg
      721 caagaggcga ggggcggcga ctggtgagta cgccaaaaat tttgactagc ggaggctaga
      781 aggagagaga tgggtgcgag agcgtcagta ttaagcgggg gagaattaga tcgcgatggg
      841 aaaaaattcg gttaaggcca gggggaaaga aaaaatataa attaaaacat atagtatggg
      901 caagcaggga gctagaacga ttcgcagtta atcctggcct gttagaaaca tcagaaggct
      961 gtagacaaat actgggacag ctacaaccat cccttcagac aggatcagaa gaacttagat
     1021 cattatataa tacagtagca accctctatt gtgtgcatca aaggatagag ataaaagaca
     1081 ccaaggaagc tttagacaag atagaggaag agcaaaacaa aagtaagacc accgcacagc
     1141 aagcggccgg ccgctgatct tcagacctgg aggaggagat atgagggaca attggagaag
     1201 tgaattatat aaatataaag tagtaaaaat tgaaccatta ggagtagcac ccaccaaggc
     1261 aaagagaaga gtggtgcaga gagaaaaaag agcagtggga ataggagctt tgttccttgg
     1321 gttcttggga gcagcaggaa gcactatggg cgcagcgtca atgacgctga cggtacaggc
     1381 cagacaatta ttgtctggta tagtgcagca gcagaacaat ttgctgaggg ctattgaggc
     1441 gcaacagcat ctgttgcaac tcacagtctg gggcatcaag cagctccagg caagaatcct
     1501 ggctgtggaa agatacctaa aggatcaaca gctcctgggg atttggggtt gctctggaaa
     1561 actcatttgc accactgctg tgccttggaa tgctagttgg agtaataaat ctctggaaca
     1621 gatttggaat cacacgacct ggatggagtg ggacagagaa attaacaatt acacaagctt
     1681 aatacactcc ttaattgaag aatcgcaaaa ccagcaagaa aagaatgaac aagaattatt
     1741 ggaattagat aaatgggcaa gtttgtggaa ttggtttaac ataacaaatt ggctgtggta
     1801 tataaaatta ttcataatga tagtaggagg cttggtaggt ttaagaatag tttttgctgt
     1861 actttctata gtgaatagag ttaggcaggg atattcacca ttatcgtttc agacccacct
     1921 cccaaccccg aggggacccg acaggcccga aggaatagaa gaagaaggtg gagagagaga
     1981 cagagacaga tccattcgat tagtgaacgg atctcgacgg tatcgccgaa ttcacaaatg
     2041 gcagtattca tccacaattt taaaagaaaa ggggggattg gggggtacag tgcaggggaa
     2101 agaatagtag acataatagc aacagacata caaactaaag aattacaaaa acaaattaca
     2161 aaaattcaaa attttcgggt ttattacagg gacagcagag atccagtttg gactagtcgt
     2221 gaggctccgg tgcccgtcag tgggcagagc gcacatcgcc cacagtcccc gagaagttgg
     2281 ggggaggggt cggcaattga accggtgcct agagaaggtg gcgcggggta aactgggaaa
     2341 gtgatgtcgt gtactggctc cgcctttttc ccgagggtgg gggagaaccg tatataagtg
     2401 cagtagtcgc cgtgaacgtt ctttttcgca acgggtttgc cgccagaaca caggtaagtg
     2461 ccgtgtgtgg ttcccgcggg cctggcctct ttacgggtta tggcccttgc gtgccttgaa
     2521 ttacttccac ctggctgcag tacgtgattc ttgatcccga gcttcgggtt ggaagtgggt
     2581 gggagagttc gaggccttgc gcttaaggag ccccttcgcc tcgtgcttga gttgaggcct
     2641 ggcctgggcg ctggggccgc cgcgtgcgaa tctggtggca ccttcgcgcc tgtctcgctg
     2701 ctttcgataa gtctctagcc atttaaaatt tttgatgacc tgctgcgacg ctttttttct
     2761 ggcaagatag tcttgtaaat gcgggccaag atctgcacac tggtatttcg gtttttgggg
     2821 ccgcgggcgg cgacggggcc cgtgcgtccc agcgcacatg ttcggcgagg cggggcctgc
     2881 gagcgcggcc accgagaatc ggacgggggt agtctcaagc tggccggcct gctctggtgc
     2941 ctggcctcgc gccgccgtgt atcgccccgc cctgggcggc aaggctggcc cggtcggcac
     3001 cagttgcgtg agcggaaaga tggccgcttc ccggccctgc tgcagggagc tcaaaatgga
     3061 ggacgcggcg ctcgggagag cgggcgggtg agtcacccac acaaaggaaa agggcctttc
     3121 cgtcctcagc cgtcgcttca tgtgactcca cggagtaccg ggcgccgtcc aggcacctcg
     3181 attagttctc gagcttttgg agtacgtcgt ctttaggttg gggggagggg ttttatgcga
     3241 tggagtttcc ccacactgag tgggtggaga ctgaagttag gccagcttgg cacttgatgt
     3301 aattctcctt ggaatttgcc ctttttgagt ttggatcttg gttcattctc aagcctcaga
     3361 cagtggttca aagttttttt cttccatttc aggtgtcgtg aagcggccct gcagatatca
     3421 acaagtttgt acaaaaaagc aggcaccatg gctgatagtg gcttagataa aaaatccaca
     3481 aaatgccccg actgttcatc tgcttctcag aaagatgtac tttgtgtatg ttccagcaaa
     3541 acaagggttc ctccagtttt ggtggtggaa atgtcacaga catcaagcat tggtagtgca
     3601 gaatctttaa tttcactgga gagaaaaaaa gaaaaaaata tcaacagaga tataacctcc
     3661 aggaaagatt tgccctcaag aacctcaaat gtagagagaa aagcatctca gcaacaatgg
     3721 ggtcggggca actttacaga aggaaaagtt cctcacataa ggattgagaa tggagctgct
     3781 attgaggaaa tctatacctt tggaagaata ttgggaaaag ggagctttgg aatagtcatt
     3841 gaagctacag acaaggaaac agaaacgaag tgggcaatta aaaaagtgaa caaagaaaag
     3901 gctggaagct ccgctgtgaa gttacttgaa cgagaggtga acattctgaa aagtgtaaaa
     3961 catgaacaca tcatacatct ggaacaagta tttgaaacgc caaagaaaat gtaccttgtg
     4021 atggagcttt gtgaggatgg agaactcaaa gaaattctgg ataggaaagg gcatttctca
     4081 gagaatgaga caaggtggat cattcaaagt ctcgcatcag ctatagcata tcttcacaat
     4141 aatgatattg tacataggga tctgaaactg gaaaatataa tggttaaaag cagtcttatt
     4201 gatgataaca atgaaataaa cttaaacata aaggtgactg attttggctt agcggtgaag
     4261 aagcaaagta ggagtgaagc catgctgcag gccacatgtg ggactcctat ctatatggcc
     4321 cctgaagtta tcagtgccca cgactatagc cagcagtgtg acatttggag cataggcgtc
     4381 gtaatgtaca tgttattacg tggagaacca ccctttttgg caagctcaga agagaagctt
     4441 tttgagttaa taagaaaagg agaactacat tttgaaaatg cagtctggaa ttccataagt
     4501 gactgtgcta aaagtgtttt gaaacaactt atgaaagtag atcctgctca cagaatcaca
     4561 gctaaggaac tactagataa ccagtggtta acaggcaata aactttcttc ggtgagacca
     4621 accaatgtat tagagatgat gaaggaatgg aaaaataacc cagaaagtgt tgaggaaaac
     4681 acaacagaag agaagaataa gccgtccact gaagaaaagt tgaaaagtta ccaaccctgg
     4741 ggaaatgtcc ctgagaccaa ttacacttca gatgaagagg aggaaaaaca gtctactact
     4801 tatgaaaagc aatttcctgc aaccagtaag gacaactttg atatgtgcag ttcaagtttc
     4861 acatctagca aactccttcc agctgaaatc aagggagaaa tggagaaaac ccctgtgact
     4921 ccaagccaag gaacagcaac caagtaccct gctaaatccg gcgccctgtc cagaaccaaa
     4981 aagaaacttt agaacccagc tttcttgtac aaagtggttg atatccagca cagtggcggc
     5041 cgctcgagtc tagagggccc gcggttcgaa ggtaagccta tccctaaccc tctcctcggt
     5101 ctcgattcta cgcgtaccgg ttagtaatga gatccctccc ccccccctaa cgttactggc
     5161 cgaagccgct tggaataagg ccggtgtgcg tttgtctata tgttattttc caccatattg
     5221 ccgtcttttg gcaatgtgag ggcccggaaa cctggccctg tcttcttgac gagcattcct
     5281 aggggtcttt cccctctcgc caaaggaatg caaggtctgt tgaatgtcgt gaaggaagca
     5341 gttcctctgg aagcttcttg aagacaaaca acgtctgtag cgaccctttg caggcagcgg
     5401 aaccccccac ctggcgacag gtgcctctgc ggccaaaagc cacgtgtata agatacacct
     5461 gcaaaggcgg cacaacccca gtgccacgtt gtgagttgga tagttgtgga aagagtcaaa
     5521 tggctctcct caagcgtatt caacaagggg ctgaaggatg cccagaaggt accccattgt
     5581 atgggatctg atctggggcc tcggtgcaca tgctttacat gtgtttagtc gaggttaaaa
     5641 aaacgtctag gccccccgaa ccacggggac gtggttttcc tttgaaaaac acgatgataa
     5701 tatggccaca catatggtga gcaagggcga ggagctgttc accggggtgg tgcccatcct
     5761 ggtcgagctg gacggcgacg taaacggcca caagttcagc gtgtccggcg agggcgaggg
     5821 cgatgccacc tacggcaagc tgaccctgaa gttcatctgc accaccggca agctgcccgt
     5881 gccctggccc accctcgtga ccaccctgac ctacggcgtg cagtgcttca gccgctaccc
     5941 cgaccacatg aagcagcacg acttcttcaa gtccgccatg cccgaaggct acgtccagga
     6001 gcgcaccatc ttcttcaagg acgacggcaa ctacaagacc cgcgccgagg tgaagttcga
     6061 gggcgacacc ctggtgaacc gcatcgagct gaagggcatc gacttcaagg aggacggcaa
     6121 catcctgggg cacaagctgg agtacaacta caacagccac aacgtctata tcatggccga
     6181 caagcagaag aacggcatca aggtgaactt caagatccgc cacaacatcg aggacggcag
     6241 cgtgcagctc gccgaccact accagcagaa cacccccatc ggcgacggcc ccgtgctgct
     6301 gcccgacaac cactacctga gcacccagtc cgccctgagc aaagacccca acgagaagcg
     6361 cgatcacatg gtcctgctgg agttcgtgac cgccgccggg atcactctcg gcatggacga
     6421 gctgtacaag taaatcgata gatcctaatc aacctctgga ttacaaaatt tgtgaaagat
     6481 tgactggtat tcttaactat gttgctcctt ttacgctatg tggatacgct gctttaatgc
     6541 ctttgtatca tgctattgct tcccgtatgg ctttcatttt ctcctccttg tataaatcct
     6601 ggttgctgtc tctttatgag gagttgtggc ccgttgtcag gcaacgtggc gtggtgtgca
     6661 ctgtgtttgc tgacgcaacc cccactggtt ggggcattgc caccacctgt cagctccttt
     6721 ccgggacttt cgctttcccc ctccctattg ccacggcgga actcatcgcc gcctgccttg
     6781 cccgctgctg gacaggggct cggctgttgg gcactgacaa ttccgtggtg ttgtcgggga
     6841 aatcatcgtc ctttccttgg ctgctcgcct gtgttgccac ctggattctg cgcgggacgt
     6901 ccttctgcta cgtcccttcg gccctcaatc cagcggacct tccttcccgc ggcctgctgc
     6961 cggctctgcg gcctcttccg cgtcttcgcc ttcgccctca gacgagtcgg atctcccttt
     7021 gggccgcctc cccgcctgag atcctttaag accaatgact tacaaggcag ctgtagatct
     7081 tagccacttt ttaaaagaaa aggggggact ggaagggcta attcactccc aacgaagaca
     7141 agatctgctt tttgcttgta ctgggtctct ctggttagac cagatctgag cctgggagct
     7201 ctctggctaa ctagggaacc cactgcttaa gcctcaataa agcttgcctt gagtgcttca
     7261 agtagtgtgt gcccgtctgt tgtgtgactc tggtaactag agatccctca gaccctttta
     7321 gtcagtgtgg aaaatctcta gcagtagtag ttcatgtcat cttattattc agtatttata
     7381 acttgcaaag aaatgaatat cagagagtga gaggcccggg ttaattaagg aaagggctag
     7441 atcattcttg aagacgaaag ggcctcgtga tacgcctatt tttataggtt aatgtcatga
     7501 taataatggt ttcttagacg tcaggtggca cttttcgggg aaatgtgcgc ggaaccccta
     7561 tttgtttatt tttctaaata cattcaaata tgtatccgct catgagacaa taaccctgat
     7621 aaatgcttca ataatattga aaaaggaaga gtatgagtat tcaacatttc cgtgtcgccc
     7681 ttattccctt ttttgcggca ttttgccttc ctgtttttgc tcacccagaa acgctggtga
     7741 aagtaaaaga tgctgaagat cagttgggtg cacgagtggg ttacatcgaa ctggatctca
     7801 acagcggtaa gatccttgag agttttcgcc ccgaagaacg ttttccaatg atgagcactt
     7861 ttaaagttct gctatgtggc gcggtattat cccgtgttga cgccgggcaa gagcaactcg
     7921 gtcgccgcat acactattct cagaatgact tggttgagta ctcaccagtc acagaaaagc
     7981 atcttacgga tggcatgaca gtaagagaat tatgcagtgc tgccataacc atgagtgata
     8041 acactgcggc caacttactt ctgacaacga tcggaggacc gaaggagcta accgcttttt
     8101 tgcacaacat gggggatcat gtaactcgcc ttgatcgttg ggaaccggag ctgaatgaag
     8161 ccataccaaa cgacgagcgt gacaccacga tgcctgtagc aatggcaaca acgttgcgca
     8221 aactattaac tggcgaacta cttactctag cttcccggca acaattaata gactggatgg
     8281 aggcggataa agttgcagga ccacttctgc gctcggccct tccggctggc tggtttattg
     8341 ctgataaatc tggagccggt gagcgtgggt ctcgcggtat cattgcagca ctggggccag
     8401 atggtaagcc ctcccgtatc gtagttatct acacgacggg gagtcaggca actatggatg
     8461 aacgaaatag acagatcgct gagataggtg cctcactgat taagcattgg taactgtcag
     8521 accaagttta ctcatatata ctttagattg atttaaaact tcatttttaa tttaaaagga
     8581 tctaggtgaa gatccttttt gataatctca tgaccaaaat cccttaacgt gagttttcgt
     8641 tccactgagc gtcagacccc gtagaaaaga tcaaaggatc ttcttgagat cctttttttc
     8701 tgcgcgtaat ctgctgcttg caaacaaaaa aaccaccgct accagcggtg gtttgtttgc
     8761 cggatcaaga gctaccaact ctttttccga aggtaactgg cttcagcaga gcgcagatac
     8821 caaatactgt tcttctagtg tagccgtagt taggccacca cttcaagaac tctgtagcac
     8881 cgcctacata cctcgctctg ctaatcctgt taccagtggc tgctgccagt ggcgataagt
     8941 cgtgtcttac cgggttggac tcaagacgat agttaccgga taaggcgcag cggtcgggct
     9001 gaacgggggg ttcgtgcaca cagcccagct tggagcgaac gacctacacc gaactgagat
     9061 acctacagcg tgagctatga gaaagcgcca cgcttcccga agggagaaag gcggacaggt
     9121 atccggtaag cggcagggtc ggaacaggag agcgcacgag ggagcttcca gggggaaacg
     9181 cctggtatct ttatagtcct gtcgggtttc gccacctctg acttgagcgt cgatttttgt
     9241 gatgctcgtc aggggggcgg agcctatgga aaaacgccag caacgcggcc tttttacggt
     9301 tcctggcctt ttgctggcct tttgctcaca tgttctttcc tgcgttatcc cctgattctg
     9361 tggataaccg tattaccgcc tttgagtgag ctgataccgc tcgccgcagc cgaacgaccg
     9421 agcgcagcga gtcagtgagc gaggaagcgg aagagcgccc aatacgcaaa ccgcctctcc
     9481 ccgcgcgttg gccgattcat taatgcagca agctcatggc tgactaattt tttttattta
     9541 tgcagaggcc gaggccgcct cggcctctga gctattccag aagtagtgag gaggcttttt
     9601 tggaggccta ggcttttgca aaaagctccc cgtggcacga caggtttccc gactggaaag
     9661 cgggcagtga gcgcaacgca attaatgtga gttagctcac tcattaggca ccccaggctt
     9721 tacactttat gcttccggct cgtatgttgt gtggaattgt gagcggataa caatttcaca
     9781 caggaaacag ctatgacatg attacgaatt tcacaaataa agcatttttt tcactgcatt
     9841 ctagttgtgg tttgtccaaa ctcatcaatg tatcttatca tgtctggatc aactggataa
     9901 ctcaagctaa ccaaaatcat cccaaacttc ccaccccata ccctattacc actgccaatt
     9961 acctgtggtt tcatttactc taaacctgtg attcctctga attattttca ttttaaagaa
    10021 attgtatttg ttaaatatgt actacaaact tagtagt
//
