[The description below was written by a language model from this plasmid's Addgene catalogue record and the feature table of its GenBank file.]
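Description:
pHAGE-STK33 is an HIV-1-derived lentiviral expression plasmid of about 10 kb, built on the pHAGE backbone and carrying the wild-type human STK33 open reading frame. In bacteria it is maintained through a high-copy ColE1/pUC-type origin and selected with ampicillin via the bla (AmpR) gene; remnants of a lac promoter/operator region sit in the plasmid backbone outside the viral unit. The viral portion is bounded by a full-length HIV-1 LTR at the upstream end (auto-annotated in the feature table as a "3' LTR", although its position is that of the 5' LTR) and a U3-deleted, self-inactivating 3' LTR downstream. Between them lie the Psi packaging signal, the Rev response element for Rev-dependent nuclear export of the genomic RNA, and the cPPT/CTS. Packaging functions are not encoded on the plasmid and must be supplied in trans.

The expression cassette is driven by the strong constitutive human EF-1-alpha promoter, including its first intron. The STK33 insert is not annotated as a feature itself, but it occupies the roughly 1.5 kb interval between the attB1 and attB2 sites left by Gateway recombination. A V5 epitope tag is annotated just downstream of attB2, suggesting a C-terminal tag, though the record does not state whether the insert reads through into it. An EMCV IRES then directs translation of EGFP from the same transcript, so transduced cells can be identified or sorted by fluorescence, and a WPRE enhances transcript expression. The construct is intended for stable lentiviral expression of STK33 in mammalian cells, and was deposited in connection with a study on systematic functional annotation of somatic mutations in cancer, where the wild-type designation suggests a possible role as a reference for variant clones.
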