Addgene plasmid #116797: pHAGE-STK33
Purpose: Lentiviral expression of STK33
Depositing lab: Gordon Mills & Kenneth Scott. Depositing organization: Baylor College of Medicine. Publication: Systematic Functional Annotation of Somatic Mutations in Cancer. Ng PK, Li J, Jeong KJ, Shao S, Chen H, Tsang YH, Sengupta S, Wang Z, Bhavana VH, Tran R, Soewito S, Minussi DC, Moreno D, Kong K, Dogruluk T, Lu H, Gao J, Tokheim C, Zhou DC, Johnson AM, Zeng J, Ip CKM, Ju Z, Wester M, Yu S, Li Y, Vellano CP, Schultz N, Karchin R, Ding L, Lu Y, Cheung LWT, Chen K, Shaw KR, Meric-Bernstam F, Scott KL, Yi S, Sahni N, Liang H, Mills GB. Cancer Cell. 2018 Mar 12;33(3):450-462.e10. doi: 10.1016/j.ccell.2018.01.021. PubMed 29533785.
Backbone
  Vector backbone: pHAGE
  Vector type: Lentiviral
Growth in bacteria
  Bacterial resistance: Ampicillin, 100 μg/mL
  Growth temperature: 37°C
  Growth strain: Stbl3
  Copy number: High Copy
Gene/Insert
  Gene/Insert name: STK33
  Species: H. sapiens (human)
  Mutation: WT
  Entrez Gene: STK33
  Cloning method: Gateway Cloning
Terms and licenses: Academic/Nonprofit Terms; Industry Terms: Not Available to Industry
How to cite: pHAGE-STK33 was a gift from Gordon Mills & Kenneth Scott (Addgene plasmid # 116797 ; http://n2t.net/addgene:116797 ; RRID:Addgene_116797)
