>Addgene plasmid #116797 | pHAGE-STK33 | depositor partial sequence | sequence record 219673 | insert
ATGGCTGATAGTGGCTTAGATAAAAAATCCACAAAATGCCCCGACTGTTCATCTGCTTCTCAGAAAGATG
TACTTTGTGTATGTTCCAGCAAAACAAGGGTTCCTCCAGTTTTGGTGGTGGAAATGTCACAGACATCAAG
CATTGGTAGTGCAGAATCTTTAATTTCACTGGAGAGAAAAAAAGAAAAAAATATCAACAGAGATATAACC
TCCAGGAAAGATTTGCCCTCAAGAACCTCAAATGTAGAGAGAAAAGCATCTCAGCAACAATGGGGTCGGG
GCAACTTTACAGAAGGAAAAGTTCCTCACATAAGGATTGAGAATGGAGCTGCTATTGAGGAAATCTATAC
CTTTGGAAGAATATTGGGAAAAGGGAGCTTTGGAATAGTCATTGAAGCTACAGACAAGGAAACAGAAACG
AAGTGGGCAATTAAAAAAGTGAACAAAGAAAAGGCTGGAAGCTCCGCTGTGAAGTTACTTGAACGAGAGG
TGAACATTCTGAAAAGTGTAAAACATGAACACATCATACATCTGGAACAAGTATTTGAAACGCCAAAGAA
AATGTACCTTGTGATGGAGCTTTGTGAGGATGGAGAACTCAAAGAAATTCTGGATAGGAAAGGGCATTTC
TCAGAGAATGAGACAAGGTGGATCATTCAAAGTCTCGCATCAGCTATAGCATATCTTCACAATAATGATA
TTGTACATAGGGATCTGAAACTGGAAAATATAATGGTTAAAAGCAGTCTTATTGATGATAACAATGAAAT
AAACTTAAACATAAAGGTGACTGATTTTGGCTTAGCGGTGAAGAAGCAAAGTAGGAGTGAAGCCATGCTG
CAGGCCACATGTGGGACTCCTATCTATATGGCCCCTGAAGTTATCAGTGCCCACGACTATAGCCAGCAGT
GTGACATTTGGAGCATAGGCGTCGTAATGTACATGTTATTACGTGGAGAACCACCCTTTTTGGCAAGCTC
AGAAGAGAAGCTTTTTGAGTTAATAAGAAAAGGAGAACTACATTTTGAAAATGCAGTCTGGAATTCCATA
AGTGACTGTGCTAAAAGTGTTTTGAAACAACTTATGAAAGTAGATCCTGCTCACAGAATCACAGCTAAGG
AACTACTAGATAACCAGTGGTTAACAGGCAATAAACTTTCTTCGGTGAGACCAACCAATGTATTAGAGAT
GATGAAGGAATGGAAAAATAACCCAGAAAGTGTTGAGGAAAACACAACAGAAGAGAAGAATAAGCCGTCC
ACTGAAGAAAAGTTGAAAAGTTACCAACCCTGGGGAAATGTCCCTGAGACCAATTACACTTCAGATGAAG
AGGAGGAAAAACAGTCTACTACTTATGAAAAGCAATTTCCTGCAACCAGTAAGGACAACTTTGATATGTG
CAGTTCAAGTTTCACATCTAGCAAACTCCTTCCAGCTGAAATCAAGGGAGAAATGGAGAAAACCCCTGTG
ACTCCAAGCCAAGGAACAGCAACCAAGTACCCTGCTAAATCCGGCGCCCTGTCCAGAACCAAAAAGAAAC
TCTAA
